Addgene plasmid #236429: pcDNA3 FLAG FBXO31
Purpose: transient overexpression of FBXO31 in mammalian cells
Depositing lab: Michele Pagano. Depositing organization: NYU Grossman School of Medicine. Publication: Loss of FBXO31-mediated degradation of DUSP6 dysregulates ERK and PI3K-AKT signaling and promotes prostate tumorigenesis. Duan S, Moro L, Qu R, Simoneschi D, Cho H, Jiang S, Zhao H, Chang Q, de Stanchina E, Arbini AA, Pagano M. Cell Rep. 2021 Oct 19;37(3):109870. doi: 10.1016/j.celrep.2021.109870. PubMed 34686346.
Backbone
  Vector backbone: pcDNA3
  Vector type: Mammalian Expression
Growth in bacteria
  Bacterial resistance: Ampicillin, 100 μg/mL
  Growth temperature: 37°C
  Growth strain: DH5alpha
  Copy number: High Copy
Gene/Insert
  Gene/Insert name: FBXO31
  Species: H. sapiens (human)
  Entrez Gene: FBXO31 (a.k.a. FBX14, FBXO14, Fbx31, MRT45, pp2386)
  Tag / fusion protein: FLAG (N terminal on insert)
  Cloning method: Restriction Enzyme; 5′ cloning site Unknown (unknown if destroyed)
Terms and licenses: Academic/Nonprofit Terms; Industry Terms: Not Available to Industry
How to cite: pcDNA3 FLAG FBXO31 was a gift from Michele Pagano (Addgene plasmid # 236429 ; http://n2t.net/addgene:236429 ; RRID:Addgene_236429)
