[The description below was written by a language model from this plasmid's Addgene catalogue record and pLannotate feature annotations shown in this document.]
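Description:
pcDNA3 FLAG FBXO31 is a mammalian expression plasmid built on the pcDNA3 backbone for transient overexpression of human FBXO31, an F-box protein that acts as the substrate-recognition subunit of an SCF (SKP1-cullin-F-box) ubiquitin ligase. That ligase is known for targeting phosphorylated cyclin D1 for proteasomal degradation during DNA-damage-induced G1 arrest. The sequenced plasmid is 7,294 nt. It is propagated in E. coli at high copy from a ColE1/pUC-type origin with ampicillin selection through the β-lactamase gene. An f1 origin is also present, and short lac promoter/operator, lacI and bom fragments are backbone remnants.

Expression is driven by the human cytomegalovirus immediate-early enhancer and promoter, and transcripts are terminated by the bovine growth hormone polyadenylation signal downstream of the insert. A T7 promoter between the CMV promoter and the coding region allows in vitro transcription or use as a sequencing priming site. The catalogue describes an N-terminal FLAG tag. The annotation finds two partial FLAG matches upstream of the FBXO31 coding sequence and also a short match to an HA epitope immediately before it, so the N-terminal tag region may include HA as well as FLAG, although the catalogue does not mention this. The small HIV-1 LTR and first SV40 promoter hits are brief fragment matches and probably not functional elements. A separate cassette with the SV40 early promoter, neomycin phosphotransferase and the SV40 poly(A) signal permits G418 selection of stable mammalian lines if desired. The tagged protein suits detection, immunoprecipitation and studies of substrate ubiquitination; the associated work concerns FBXO31-mediated degradation of DUSP6 and its effects on ERK and PI3K-AKT signalling in prostate tumorigenesis.
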