Features (pLannotate 1.2.2; 23 found; start..end, strand, type, name):
   1192..1416    +  polyA_signal   bGH poly(A) signal: bovine growth hormone polyadenylation signal
   1420..1441    +  promoter       SV40 promoter (fragment): SV40 enhancer and early promoter
   1462..1890    +  rep_origin     f1 ori (sequence partly withheld): f1 bacteriophage origin of replication; arrow indicates direction of (+) strand synthesis
   1904..2233    +  promoter       SV40 promoter: SV40 enhancer and early promoter
   2300..3091    +  CDS            neo: KKA2_KLEPN - Also known as kan, nptII. Experimental evidence at protein level: Swiss-Prot protein existence level 1. Resistance to kanamycin, neomycin, paromomycin, ribostamycin, butirosin and gentamicin B. From Klebsiella pneumoniae.
   3115..3273    +  CDS            ble (fragment): BLE_KLEPN - Experimental evidence at protein level: Swiss-Prot protein existence level 1. Binding protein with a strong affinity to the bleomycin family of antibiotics. Binds to CL990; an antimitotic-antibiotic compound. From Klebsiella pneumoniae.
   3268..3389    +  polyA_signal   SV40 poly(A) signal: SV40 polyadenylation signal
   3462..3478    -  protein_bind   lac operator: The lac repressor binds to the lac operator to inhibit transcription in E. coli. This inhibition can be relieved by adding lactose or isopropyl-β-D-thiogalactopyranoside (IPTG). lac repressor encoded by lacI
   3486..3516    -  promoter       lac promoter: promoter for the E. coli lac operon
   3531..3552    -  protein_bind   CAP binding site: CAP binding activates transcription in the presence of cAMP. E. coli catabolite activator protein
   3565..3657    -  CDS            lacI (fragment): lac repressor; lacI; The lac repressor binds to the lac operator to inhibit transcription in E. coli. This inhibition can be relieved by adding lactose or isopropyl-β-D-thiogalactopyranoside (IPTG).
   3840..4428    -  rep_origin     ori: high-copy-number ColE1/pMB1/pBR322/pUC origin of replication
   4599..5459    -  CDS            AmpR: β-lactamase; bla; confers resistance to ampicillin, carbenicillin, and related antibiotics
   5460..5564    -  promoter       AmpR promoter: bla
   5623..5675    -  misc_feature   bom (fragment): basis of mobility region from pBR322
   5830..6209    +  enhancer       CMV enhancer: human cytomegalovirus immediate early enhancer
   6210..6413    +  promoter       CMV promoter: human cytomegalovirus (CMV) immediate early promoter
   6409..6442    +  LTR            5' LTR (truncated) (fragment): truncated 5' long terminal repeat (LTR) from HIV-1
   6458..6476    +  promoter       T7 promoter: promoter for bacteriophage T7 RNA polymerase
   6521..6541    +  CDS            FLAG (fragment): FLAG® epitope tag, followed by an enterokinase cleavage site
   6557..6577    +  CDS            FLAG (fragment): FLAG® epitope tag, followed by an enterokinase cleavage site
   6719..6745    +  CDS            3xHA (fragment): three tandem HA epitope tags
   6746..1068    +  CDS            FBXO31 (across the origin): FBX31_HUMAN - Also known as FBX14, FBX31. Experimental evidence at protein level: Swiss-Prot protein existence level 1. Component of some SCF (SKP1-cullin-F-box) protein ligase complex that plays a central role in G1 arrest following DNA damage. Specifically recognizes phosphorylated cyclin-D1 (CCND1), promoting its ubiquitination and degradation by the proteasome, resulting in G1 arrest. May act as a tumor suppressor. From Homo sapiens (Human).
>Addgene plasmid #236429 | pcDNA3 FLAG FBXO31 | addgene full sequence | sequence record 473632 | Addgene NGS Result
GACCCTATGAGATTCAAGCCTCTGTTCAGGATCCATCTGATGGAGAGGAAGGCTGCCACAGTGGAGTGCA
TGTACGGCCACAAAGGGCCCCACCACGGCCACATCCAGATTGTGAAGAAGGATGAGTTCTCCACCAAGTG
CAACCAGACGGACCACCACAGGATGTCCGGCGGGAGGCAGGAGGAGTTTCGGACGTGGCTGAGGGAGGAA
TGGGGGCGCACGCTGGAGGACATCTTCCACGAGCACATGCAGGAGCTCATCCTGATGAAGTTCATCTACA
CCAGTCAGTACGACAACTGCCTGACCTACCGCCGCATCTACCTGCCGCCCAGCCGCCCCGACGACCTCAT
CAAGCCTGGCCTCTTCAAAGGTACCTATGGCAGCCACGGCCTGGAGATTGTGATGCTCAGCTTCCACGGC
CGGCGTGCCAGGGGCACCAAGATCACGGGCGACCCCAACATCCCCGCTGGGCAGCAGACAGTGGAGATCG
ACCTGAGGCATCGGATCCAGCTGCCCGACCTCGAGAACCAGCGCAACTTCAATGAGCTCTCCCGCATCGT
CCTGGAGGTGCGCGAGAGGGTGCGCCAGGAGCAGCAGGAAGGCGGGCACGAGGCGGGCGAGGGTCGTGGC
CGGCAGGGCCCCCGGGAGTCCCAGCCAAGCCCTGCCCAGCCCAGGGCAGAGGCGCCCAGCAAGGGCCCAG
ATGGGACACCTGGTGAGGATGGTGGCGAGCCTGGGGATGCCGTAGCTGCGGCCGAGCAGCCTGCCCAGTG
TGGGCAGGGGCAGCCGTTCGTGCTGCCCGTGGGCGTGAGCTCCAGGAATGAGGACTACCCCCGAACCTGC
AGGATGTGTTTTTATGGCACAGGCCTCATCGCGGGCCACGGCTTCACCAGCCCTGAACGCACCCCCGGGG
TCTTCATCCTCTTCGATGAGGACCGCTTCGGGTTCGTCTGGCTGGAGCTGAAATCCTTCAGCCTGTACAG
CCGGGTCCAGGCCACCTTCCGGAACGCAGATGCGCCGTCCCCACAGGCCTTCGATGAGATGCTCAAGAAC
ATTCAGTCCCTCACCTCCTGAATCGATTGGCGCCTTAATTAAGGCCTAGGCGGCCGCGGCGCGCCGAATT
CTGCAGATATCCAGCACAGTGGCGGCCGCTCGAGTCTAGAGGGCCCGTTTAAACCCGCTGATCAGCCTCG
ACTGTGCCTTCTAGTTGCCAGCCATCTGTTGTTTGCCCCTCCCCCGTGCCTTCCTTGACCCTGGAAGGTG
CCACTCCCACTGTCCTTTCCTAATAAAATGAGGAAATTGCATCGCATTGTCTGAGTAGGTGTCATTCTAT
TCTGGGGGGTGGGGTGGGGCAGGACAGCAAGGGGGAGGATTGGGAAGACAATAGCAGGCATGCTGGGGAT
GCGGTGGGCTCTATGGCTTCTGAGGCGGAAAGAACCAGCTGGGGCTCTAGGGGGTATCCCC
[124 nt withheld, positions 1462-1585]
C
[91 nt withheld, positions 1587-1677]
A
[49 nt withheld, positions 1679-1727]
CCTTTGACGTTGGAGTCCACGTTCTTT
[37 nt withheld, positions 1755-1791]
ACCCTATCTCGGTCTATTCTTTTGATTTATAAGGGATTTTGCCGATTTCGGCCTATTGGTTAAAAAATGA
GCTGATTTAACAAAAATTTAACGCGAATTAATTCTGTGGAATGTGTGTCAGTTAGGGTGTGGAAAGTCCC
CAGGCTCCCCAGCAGGCAGAAGTATGCAAAGCATGCATCTCAATTAGTCAGCAACCAGGTGTGGAAAGTC
CCCAGGCTCCCCAGCAGGCAGAAGTATGCAAAGCATGCATCTCAATTAGTCAGCAACCATAGTCCCGCCC
CTAACTCCGCCCATCCCGCCCCTAACTCCGCCCAGTTCCGCCCATTCTCCGCCCCATGGCTGACTAATTT
TTTTTATTTATGCAGAGGCCGAGGCCGCCTCTGCCTCTGAGCTATTCCAGAAGTAGTGAGGAGGCTTTTT
TGGAGGCCTAGGCTTTTGCAAAAAGCTCCCGGGAGCTTGTATATCCATTTTCGGATCTGATCAAGAGACA
GGATGAGGATCGTTTCGCATGATTGAACAAGATGGATTGCACGCAGGTTCTCCGGCCGCTTGGGTGGAGA
GGCTATTCGGCTATGACTGGGCACAACAGACAATCGGCTGCTCTGATGCCGCCGTGTTCCGGCTGTCAGC
GCAGGGGCGCCCGGTTCTTTTTGTCAAGACCGACCTGTCCGGTGCCCTGAATGAACTGCAGGACGAGGCA
GCGCGGCTATCGTGGCTGGCCACGACGGGCGTTCCTTGCGCAGCTGTGCTCGACGTTGTCACTGAAGCGG
GAAGGGACTGGCTGCTATTGGGCGAAGTGCCGGGGCAGGATCTCCTGTCATCTCACCTTGCTCCTGCCGA
GAAAGTATCCATCATGGCTGATGCAATGCGGCGGCTGCATACGCTTGATCCGGCTACCTGCCCATTCGAC
CACCAAGCGAAACATCGCATCGAGCGAGCACGTACTCGGATGGAAGCCGGTCTTGTCGATCAGGATGATC
TGGACGAAGAGCATCAGGGGCTCGCGCCAGCCGAACTGTTCGCCAGGCTCAAGGCGCGCATGCCCGACGG
CGAGGATCTCGTCGTGACCCATGGCGATGCCTGCTTGCCGAATATCATGGTGGAAAATGGCCGCTTTTCT
GGATTCATCGACTGTGGCCGGCTGGGTGTGGCGGACCGCTATCAGGACATAGCGTTGGCTACCCGTGATA
TTGCTGAAGAGCTTGGCGGCGAATGGGCTGACCGCTTCCTCGTGCTTTACGGTATCGCCGCTCCCGATTC
GCAGCGCATCGCCTTCTATCGCCTTCTTGACGAGTTCTTCTGAGCGGGACTCTGGGGTTCGAAATGACCG
ACCAAGCGACGCCCAACCTGCCATCACGAGATTTCGATTCCACCGCCGCCTTCTATGAAAGGTTGGGCTT
CGGAATCGTTTTCCGGGACGCCGGCTGGATGATCCTCCAGCGCGGGGATCTCATGCTGGAGTTCTTCGCC
CACCCCAACTTGTTTATTGCAGCTTATAATGGTTACAAATAAAGCAATAGCATCACAAATTTCACAAATA
AAGCATTTTTTTCACTGCATTCTAGTTGTGGTTTGTCCAAACTCATCAATGTATCTTATCATGTCTGTAT
ACCGTCGACCTCTAGCTAGAGCTTGGCGTAATCATGGTCATAGCTGTTTCCTGTGTGAAATTGTTATCCG
CTCACAATTCCACACAACATACGAGCCGGAAGCATAAAGTGTAAAGCCTGGGGTGCCTAATGAGTGAGCT
AACTCACATTAATTGCGTTGCGCTCACTGCCCGCTTTCCAGTCGGGAAACCTGTCGTGCCAGCTGCATTA
ATGAATCGGCCAACGCGCGGGGAGAGGCGGTTTGCGTATTGGGCGCTCTTCCGCTTCCTCGCTCACTGAC
TCGCTGCGCTCGGTCGTTCGGCTGCGGCGAGCGGTATCAGCTCACTCAAAGGCGGTAATACGGTTATCCA
CAGAATCAGGGGATAACGCAGGAAAGAACATGTGAGCAAAAGGCCAGCAAAAGGCCAGGAACCGTAAAAA
GGCCGCGTTGCTGGCGTTTTTCCATAGGCTCCGCCCCCCTGACGAGCATCACAAAAATCGACGCTCAAGT
CAGAGGTGGCGAAACCCGACAGGACTATAAAGATACCAGGCGTTTCCCCCTGGAAGCTCCCTCGTGCGCT
CTCCTGTTCCGACCCTGCCGCTTACCGGATACCTGTCCGCCTTTCTCCCTTCGGGAAGCGTGGCGCTTTC
TCATAGCTCACGCTGTAGGTATCTCAGTTCGGTGTAGGTCGTTCGCTCCAAGCTGGGCTGTGTGCACGAA
CCCCCCGTTCAGCCCGACCGCTGCGCCTTATCCGGTAACTATCGTCTTGAGTCCAACCCGGTAAGACACG
ACTTATCGCCACTGGCAGCAGCCACTGGTAACAGGATTAGCAGAGCGAGGTATGTAGGCGGTGCTACAGA
GTTCTTGAAGTGGTGGCCTAACTACGGCTACACTAGAAGAACAGTATTTGGTATCTGCGCTCTGCTGAAG
CCAGTTACCTTCGGAAAAAGAGTTGGTAGCTCTTGATCCGGCAAACAAACCACCGCTGGTAGCGGTGGTT
TTTTTGTTTGCAAGCAGCAGATTACGCGCAGAAAAAAAGGATCTCAAGAAGATCCTTTGATCTTTTCTAC
GGGGTCTGACGCTCAGTGGAACGAAAACTCACGTTAAGGGATTTTGGTCATGAGATTATCAAAAAGGATC
TTCACCTAGATCCTTTTAAATTAAAAATGAAGTTTTAAATCAATCTAAAGTATATATGAGTAAACTTGGT
CTGACAGTTACCAATGCTTAATCAGTGAGGCACCTATCTCAGCGATCTGTCTATTTCGTTCATCCATAGT
TGCCTGACTCCCCGTCGTGTAGATAACTACGATACGGGAGGGCTTACCATCTGGCCCCAGTGCTGCAATG
ATACCGCGAGACCCACGCTCACCGGCTCCAGATTTATCAGCAATAAACCAGCCAGCCGGAAGGGCCGAGC
GCAGAAGTGGTCCTGCAACTTTATCCGCCTCCATCCAGTCTATTAATTGTTGCCGGGAAGCTAGAGTAAG
TAGTTCGCCAGTTAATAGTTTGCGCAACGTTGTTGCCATTGCTACAGGCATCGTGGTGTCACGCTCGTCG
TTTGGTATGGCTTCATTCAGCTCCGGTTCCCAACGATCAAGGCGAGTTACATGATCCCCCATGTTGTGCA
AAAAAGCGGTTAGCTCCTTCGGTCCTCCGATCGTTGTCAGAAGTAAGTTGGCCGCAGTGTTATCACTCAT
GGTTATGGCAGCACTGCATAATTCTCTTACTGTCATGCCATCCGTAAGATGCTTTTCTGTGACTGGTGAG
TACTCAACCAAGTCATTCTGAGAATAGTGTATGCGGCGACCGAGTTGCTCTTGCCCGGCGTCAATACGGG
ATAATACCGCGCCACATAGCAGAACTTTAAAAGTGCTCATCATTGGAAAACGTTCTTCGGGGCGAAAACT
CTCAAGGATCTTACCGCTGTTGAGATCCAGTTCGATGTAACCCACTCGTGCACCCAACTGATCTTCAGCA
TCTTTTACTTTCACCAGCGTTTCTGGGTGAGCAAAAACAGGAAGGCAAAATGCCGCAAAAAAGGGAATAA
GGGCGACACGGAAATGTTGAATACTCATACTCTTCCTTTTTCAATATTATTGAAGCATTTATCAGGGTTA
TTGTCTCATGAGCGGATACATATTTGAATGTATTTAGAAAAATAAACAAATAGGGGTTCCGCGCACATTT
CCCCGAAAAGTGCCACCTGACGTCGACGGATCGGGAGATCTCCCGATCCCCTATGGTGCACTCTCAGTAC
AATCTGCTCTGATGCCGCATAGTTAAGCCAGTATCTGCTCCCTGCTTGTGTGTTGGAGGTCGCTGAGTAG
TGCGCGAGCAAAATTTAAGCTACAACAAGGCAAGGCTTGACCGACAATTGCATGAAGAATCTGCTTAGGG
TTAGGCGTTTTGCGCTGCTTCGCGATGTACGGGCCAGATATACGCGTTGACATTGATTATTGACTAGTTA
TTAATAGTAATCAATTACGGGGTCATTAGTTCATAGCCCATATATGGAGTTCCGCGTTACATAACTTACG
GTAAATGGCCCGCCTGGCTGACCGCCCAACGACCCCCGCCCATTGACGTCAATAATGACGTATGTTCCCA
TAGTAACGCCAATAGGGACTTTCCATTGACGTCAATGGGTGGAGTATTTACGGTAAACTGCCCACTTGGC
AGTACATCAAGTGTATCATATGCCAAGTACGCCCCCTATTGACGTCAATGACGGTAAATGGCCCGCCTGG
CATTATGCCCAGTACATGACCTTATGGGACTTTCCTACTTGGCAGTACATCTACGTATTAGTCATCGCTA
TTACCATGGTGATGCGGTTTTGGCAGTACATCAATGGGCGTGGATAGCGGTTTGACTCACGGGGATTTCC
AAGTCTCCACCCCATTGACGTCAATGGGAGTTTGTTTTGGCACCAAAATCAACGGGACTTTCCAAAATGT
CGTAACAACTCCGCCCCATTGACGCAAATGGGCGGTAGGCGTGTACGGTGGGAGGTCTATATAAGCAGAG
CTCTCTGGCTAACTAGAGAACCCACTGCTTACTGGCTTATCGAAATTAATACGACTCACTATAGGGAGAC
CCAAGCTGGCTAGCGTTTAAACTTAAGCTTACCATGGACTACAAGGACGACGATGACAAGGTACCAGGAT
CTGACTACAAGGACGACGATGACAAGCTCGATGGAGGATACCCCTACGACGTGCCCGACTACGCCGCTGG
AGCATACCCCTACGACGTGCCCGACTACGCCCAAAACTTATACTTCCAAGGACAAAACTTATACTTCCAA
GGAGGATCCAGTGTGGTGGAATTCATGTACCCATACGATGTTCCAGATTACGCTATGGCGGTGTGTGCTC
GCCTTTGCGGCGTGGGCCCGTCGCGCGGATGTCGGCGCCGCCAGCAGCGCCGGGGCCCGGCCGAGACGGC
GGCGGCCGACAGCGAGCCGGACACAGACCCCGAGGAGGAGCGCATCGAGGCTAGCGCCGGGGTCGGGGGC
GGCTTGTGCGCGGGCCCCTCGCCGCCGCCCCCGCGCTGCTCGCTGCTGGAGCTGCCGCCCGAGCTGCTGG
TGGAGATCTTCGCGTCGCTGCCGGGCACGGACCTACCCAGCTTGGCCCAGGTCTGCACGAAGTTCCGGCG
CATCCTCCACACCGACACCATCTGGAGGAGGCGTTGCCGTGAGGAGTATGGTGTTTGCGAAAACTTGCGG
AAGCTGGAGATCACAGGCGTGTCTTGTCGGGACGTCTATGCGAAGCTGCTTCACCGATATAGACACATTT
TGGGATTGTGGCAGCCAGATATCGGGCCATACGGAGGACTGCTGAACGTGGTGGTGGACGGCCTGTTCAT
CATCGGGTGGATGTACCTGCCTCCCCATGACCCCCACGTCGAT
